Addgene plasmid #42728: TAL3265
Depositing lab: Keith Joung. Depositing organization: Massachusetts General Hospital. Publication: Targeted gene disruption in somatic zebrafish cells using engineered TALENs. Sander JD, Cade L, Khayter C, Reyon D, Peterson RT, Joung JK, Yeh JR. Nat Biotechnol. 2011 Aug 5;29(8):697-8. doi: 10.1038/nbt.1934. PubMed 21822241.
Backbone
  Vector backbone: JDS70
  Backbone manufacturer: Addgene plasmid #32285
  Backbone size w/o insert (bp): 6447
  Vector type: Mammalian Expression ; T7
Growth in bacteria
  Bacterial resistance: Ampicillin, 100 μg/mL
  Growth temperature: 37°C
  Growth strain: XL1 Blue
  Copy number: High Copy
Gene/Insert
  Gene/Insert name: ZebrafishCommunity-Fryl-right (alt name: Fryl)
  Species: D. rerio (zebrafish)
  Insert size (bp): 1640
  Promoter: CMV
  Tag / fusion protein: 3X Flag (N terminal on backbone); WT FOKI (C terminal on backbone)
  Cloning method: Restriction Enzyme; 5′ cloning site N/A (destroyed during cloning); 3′ cloning site N/A (destroyed during cloning)
  Sequencing primers: 5′ CMV-F; 3′ BGH-rev
Terms and licenses: Academic/Nonprofit Terms; Industry Terms: Not Available to Industry
Depositor comments: Target binding site: TCAGCCTCAGTTCCTTCA It is strongly recommended that users perform a diagnostic digest to verify this plasmid prior to use. For example, a double digest of the plasmid with BamHI and KpnI should result in two bands at 2.3kb and 5.8kb.
How to cite: TAL3265 was a gift from Keith Joung (Addgene plasmid # 42728 ; http://n2t.net/addgene:42728 ; RRID:Addgene_42728)
