[The description below was written by a language model from this plasmid's Addgene catalogue record.]
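Description:
TAL3265 is a TALEN expression plasmid built on the JDS70 backbone (about 6.4 kb without insert), a mammalian expression vector that also carries a T7 promoter. It is maintained in E. coli as a high-copy plasmid under ampicillin selection. The record gives only catalogue fields and no feature table, so the origin of replication, polyadenylation signal and other backbone elements are not explicitly listed. The use of a BGH reverse sequencing primer suggests that a BGH terminator region lies downstream of the coding sequence.

The roughly 1.6 kb insert, ZebrafishCommunity-Fryl-right, encodes an engineered TAL effector repeat array designed to recognise a specific site in the zebrafish (D. rerio) Fryl gene. It was cloned by restriction enzyme methods that destroyed the flanking sites, placing the array in frame with parts supplied by the backbone: an N-terminal 3X FLAG tag for detection and a C-terminal wild-type FokI nuclease domain. Expression is driven by the CMV promoter in mammalian cells. The T7 promoter would typically allow in vitro transcription of mRNA, the usual route for delivering nucleases into zebrafish embryos, although the record does not spell out this use.

Because FokI cleaves DNA only as a dimer, this "right" monomer is meant to be paired with a corresponding "left" TALEN that binds the adjacent half-site. The two FokI domains then come together over the spacer and make a double-strand break. Error-prone repair of that break produces insertions and deletions, which fits the associated work on targeted gene disruption in somatic zebrafish cells. The depositor recommends verifying the plasmid by diagnostic digest before use, a sensible precaution for highly repetitive TALE arrays.
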