>Addgene plasmid #42728 | TAL3265 | depositor partial sequence | sequence record 57848 | TAL3265 sequence 2430 bps
TCTAGAGCTAGCACCATGGACTACAAAGACCATGACGGTGATTATAAAGATCATGACATCGATTACAAGG
ATGACGATGACAAGATGGCCCCCAAGAAGAAGAGGAAGGTGGGCATTCACCGCGGGGTACCTATGGTGGA
CTTGAGGACACTCGGTTATTCGCAACAGCAACAGGAGAAAATCAAGCCTAAGGTCAGGAGCACCGTCGCG
CAACACCACGAGGCGCTTGTGGGGCATGGCTTCACTCATGCGCATATTGTCGCGCTTTCACAGCACCCTG
CGGCGCTTGGGACGGTGGCTGTCAAATACCAAGATATGATTGCGGCCCTGCCCGAAGCCACGCACGAGGC
AATTGTAGGGGTCGGTAAACAGTGGTCGGGAGCGCGAGCACTTGAGGCGCTGCTGACTGTGGCGGGTGAG
CTTAGGGGGCCTCCGCTCCAGCTCGACACCGGGCAGCTGCTGAAGATCGCGAAGAGAGGGGGAGTAACAG
CGGTAGAGGCAGTGCACGCCTGGCGCAATGCGCTCACCGGGGCCCCCTTGAACCTGACCCCAGACCAGGT
AGTCGCAATCGCGTCACATGACGGGGGAAAGCAAGCCCTGGAAACCGTGCAAAGGTTGTTGCCGGTCCTT
TGTCAAGACCACGGCCTTACACCGGAGCAAGTCGTGGCCATTGCAAGCAACATCGGTGGCAAACAGGCTC
TTGAGACGGTTCAGAGACTTCTCCCAGTTCTCTGTCAAGCCCACGGGCTGACTCCCGATCAAGTTGTAGC
GATTGCGAATAACAATGGAGGGAAACAAGCATTGGAGACTGTCCAACGGCTCCTTCCCGTGTTGTGTCAA
GCCCACGGTTTGACGCCTGCACAAGTGGTCGCCATCGCCAGCCATGATGGCGGTAAGCAGGCGCTGGAAA
CAGTACAGCGCCTGCTGCCTGTACTGTGCCAGGATCATGGACTGACCCCAGACCAGGTAGTCGCAATCGC
GTCACATGACGGGGGAAAGCAAGCCCTGGAAACCGTGCAAAGGTTGTTGCCGGTCCTTTGTCAAGACCAC
GGCCTTACACCGGAGCAAGTCGTGGCCATTGCAAGCAATGGGGGTGGCAAACAGGCTCTTGAGACGGTTC
AGAGACTTCTCCCAGTTCTCTGTCAAGCCCACGGGCTGACTCCCGATCAAGTTGTAGCGATTGCGTCGCA
TGACGGAGGGAAACAAGCATTGGAGACTGTCCAACGGCTCCTTCCCGTGTTGTGTCAAGCCCACGGTTTG
ACGCCTGCACAAGTGGTCGCCATCGCCTCCAATATTGGCGGTAAGCAGGCGCTGGAAACAGTACAGCGCC
TGCTGCCTGTACTGTGCCAGGATCATGGACTGACCCCAGACCAGGTAGTCGCAATCGCGAACAATAATGG
GGGAAAGCAAGCCCTGGAAACCGTGCAAAGGTTGTTGCCGGTCCTTTGTCAAGACCACGGCCTTACACCG
GAGCAAGTCGTGGCCATTGCAAGCAATGGGGGTGGCAAACAGGCTCTTGAGACGGTTCAGAGACTTCTCC
CAGTTCTCTGTCAAGCCCACGGGCTGACTCCCGATCAAGTTGTAGCGATTGCGTCCAACGGTGGAGGGAA
ACAAGCATTGGAGACTGTCCAACGGCTCCTTCCCGTGTTGTGTCAAGCCCACGGTTTGACGCCTGCACAA
GTGGTCGCCATCGCCAGCCATGATGGCGGTAAGCAGGCGCTGGAAACAGTACAGCGCCTGCTGCCTGTAC
TGTGCCAGGATCATGGACTGACCCCAGACCAGGTAGTCGCAATCGCGTCACATGACGGGGGAAAGCAAGC
CCTGGAAACCGTGCAAAGGTTGTTGCCGGTCCTTTGTCAAGACCACGGCCTTACACCGGAGCAAGTCGTG
GCCATTGCAAGCAATGGGGGTGGCAAACAGGCTCTTGAGACGGTTCAGAGACTTCTCCCAGTTCTCTGTC
AAGCCCACGGGCTGACTCCCGATCAAGTTGTAGCGATTGCGTCCAACGGTGGAGGGAAACAAGCATTGGA
GACTGTCCAACGGCTCCTTCCCGTGTTGTGTCAAGCCCACGGTTTGACGCCTGCACAAGTGGTCGCCATC
GCCAGCCATGATGGCGGTAAGCAGGCGCTGGAAACAGTACAGCGCCTGCTGCCTGTACTGTGCCAGGATC
ATGGACTGACACCCGAACAGGTGGTCGCCATTGCTTCTAACATCGGAGGACGGCCAGCCTTGGAGTCCAT
CGTAGCCCAATTGTCCAGGCCCGATCCCGCGTTGGCTGCGTTAACGAATGACCATCTGGTGGCGTTGGCA
TGTCTTGGTGGACGACCCGCGCTCGATGCAGTCAAAAAGGGTCTGCCTCATGCTCCCGCATTGATCAAAA
GAACCAACCGGCGGATTCCCGAGAGAACTTCCCATCGAGTCGCGGGATCC
