>Addgene plasmid #42728 | TAL3265 | addgene partial sequence | sequence record 61026 | JDS-TALEN-F 5'-TAGGGGTCGGTAAACAGTGG-3'
ACTGTGGCGGGTGAGCTTAGGGGGCCTCCGCTCCAGCTCGACACCGGGCAGCTGCTGAAGATCGCGAAGA
GAGGGGGAGTAACAGCGGTAGAGGCAGTGCACGCCTGGCGCAATGCGCTCACCGGGGCCCCCTTGAACCT
GACCCCAGACCAGGTAGTCGCAATCGCGTCACATGACGGGGGAAAGCAAGCCCTGGAAACCGTGCAAAGG
TTGTTGCCGGTCCTTTGTCAAGACCACGGCCTTACACCGGAGCAAGTCGTGGCCATTGCAAGCAACATCG
GTGGCAAACAGGCTCTTGAGACGGTTCAGAGACTTCTCCCAGTTCTCTGTCAAGCCCACGGGCTGACTCC
CGATCAAGTTGTAGCGATTGCGAATAACAATGGAGGGAAACAAGCATTGGAGACTGTCCAACGGCTCCTT
CCCGTGTTGTGTCAAGCCCACGGTTTGACGCCTGCACAAGTGGTCGCCATCGCCAGCCATGATGGCGGTA
AGCAGGCGCTGGAAACAGTACAGCGCCTGCTGCCTGTACTGTGCCAGGATCATGGACTGACCCCAGACCA
GGTAGTCGCAATCGCGTCACATGACGGGGGAAAGCAAGCCCTGGAAACCGTGCAAAGGTTGTTGCCGGTC
CTTTGTCAAGACCACGGCCTTACACCGGAGCAAGTCGTGGCCATTGCAAGCAATGGGGGTGGCAAACAGG
CTCTTGAGACGGTTCAGAGACTTCTCCCAGTTCTCTGTCAAGCCCACGGGCTGACTCCCGATCAAGTTGT
AGCGATTGCGTCGCATGACGGAGGGAAACAAGCATTGGAGACTGTCCAACGGCTCCTTCCCGTGTTGTGT
CAAGCCCACGGTTTGACGCCTGCACAAGTGGTCGCCATCGCCTCCAATATTGGCGGTAAGCAGGCGCTGG
AAACAGTACAGCGCCTGCTGCCTGTACTGTGCCAGGATCATGGACTGACCCCA
